Addgene plasmid #53495: pUASp YFP Rab35 DN
Depositing lab: Matthew Scott. Depositing organization: Stanford University. Publication: Thirty-one flavors of Drosophila rab proteins. Zhang J, Schulze KL, Hiesinger PR, Suyama K, Wang S, Fish M, Acar M, Hoskins RA, Bellen HJ, Scott MP. Genetics. 2007 Jun;176(2):1307-22. Epub 2007 Apr 3. 10.1534/genetics.106.066761 PubMed 17409086.
Backbone
  Vector backbone: pUASp
  Vector type: Insect Expression
Growth in bacteria
  Bacterial resistance: Ampicillin, 100 μg/mL
  Growth temperature: 37°C
  Growth strain: DH5alpha
  Copy number: Unknown
Gene/Insert
  Gene/Insert name: Rab35
  Species: D. melanogaster (fly)
  Mutation: S22N
  Entrez Gene: Rab35 (a.k.a. Dmel_CG9575, CG9575, DRab35, DmRab35, Dmel\CG9575, dRab35, rab35)
  Promoter: GAL4
  Tag / fusion protein: YFP (N terminal on backbone)
  Cloning method: Gateway Cloning
  Sequencing primers: 5′ EGFP-C; 3′ pUASp-3 (5'-AGGTTTAACCAGGGGATGCT-3')
Terms and licenses: Academic/Nonprofit Terms; Industry Terms: Not Available to Industry
How to cite: pUASp YFP Rab35 DN was a gift from Matthew Scott (Addgene plasmid # 53495 ; http://n2t.net/addgene:53495 ; RRID:Addgene_53495)
