[The description below was written by a language model from this plasmid's Addgene catalogue record.]
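Description:
pUASp YFP Rab35 DN is an insect expression plasmid built on the pUASp backbone, a Drosophila transgenesis vector designed for GAL4-responsive expression. It is propagated in E. coli under ampicillin selection. The copy number is listed as unknown, and no feature table is provided, so the origin of replication and any fly transformation marker or transposon elements carried by the backbone are not documented in the record.

The insert is Drosophila melanogaster Rab35 (CG9575), introduced by Gateway recombination cloning and carrying an S22N substitution. As the "DN" in the name indicates, this is a dominant-negative form. Serine-to-asparagine changes at this conserved position in the nucleotide-binding motif of small GTPases generally favour the GDP-bound or nucleotide-free inactive state, so the mutant protein can interfere with activation of its endogenous counterpart. A YFP tag supplied by the backbone is fused to the N terminus of Rab35, leaving the C terminus free; in Rab proteins this end normally carries the prenylation motif needed for membrane attachment. The promoter field is given as GAL4, meaning that transcription is driven by upstream activating sequences that respond to the yeast GAL4 activator. The fusion is therefore produced only in tissues where a GAL4 driver line is active.

The construct belongs to a systematic collection of tagged Drosophila Rab variants. It is suited to generating transgenic flies in which inactive Rab35 can be expressed in chosen cell types, both to perturb Rab35-dependent membrane trafficking and to follow the localisation of the fluorescent fusion protein.
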