>Addgene plasmid #53495 | pUASp YFP Rab35 DN | addgene partial sequence | sequence record 87557 | EGFP-C 5'-CATGGTCCTGCTGGAGTTCGTG-3'
GACGAGCTGTACAAGTCCGGACTCAGATCTCGAGCTCAAGCTTCGAATTCTGCACGTCGACGGTACCGCG
GGCCCGGGATCATCAACAAGTTTGTACAAAAAAGCAGGCTTAATGGCACGCGGCTTCGATCATCTATTCA
AGTTGCTAATAATCGGCGATAGCGGCGTGGGCAAGAATTCGCTGCTCATCCGGTTCTCGGACGACACATT
CTCAGGCAGTTACATCACCACCATCGGCGTGGACTTTAAGATCCGCACCGTGGACATCGAGGGCATGCGC
GTAAAGCTGCAGATCTGGGACACGGCCGGGCAGGAGCGCTTCCGGACAATCACCAGCACCTACTACCGCG
GCACCCACGGCGTCATTGTCGTCTACGACGTCACGAACGGCGAATCCTTTGCGAACGTCCGCCGCTGGCT
GGAGGAGATCCAGAATAACTGCGATGTGGTTAAAAAAGTATTAGTGGGCAACAAGAACGACGATCCGGAC
AGGAAGGTGGTCATTACCGAAGACGCGCAACGGTTTGCGAAACAAATGGACATCGAGCTATTCGAGACAT
CTGCCAAAGACAACATAAACGTGGAGAACATGTTCTTGTCGATTACGCGACAGGTGCTCGATCACAAGCT
GCGCACCTCCCCCAACGAGCAGCAGAAGGACACGCTCCATCTGAAGCCCAATCCCAAGGGCAGCAAGGGT
GGGAAGTGCTGCAGGTGAAACCCAGCTTTCTTGTACAAAGTGGTTGATGATCCTCTAGAGTCGACCTCGA
ACGTTAACGTTAACGTAACGTTAACTCGAGGAGCTTGATAACATTATACCTAAACCCATGGTCAAGAGTA
AACATTTCTGCCTTTGAAGTTGAGAACACAATTAAGCATCCCCTGGTTAAACCTGACATTCATACTTGTT
AATAGCGCCATAAACATAGCACCAATT
